>Addgene plasmid #121358 | pUC57-Kan_GY11_00148071 | depositor full sequence | sequence record 231432 | pUC57-Kan_GY11_00148071 sequence 3037 bps
TCGCGCGTTTCGGTGATGACGGTGAAAACCTCTGACACATGCAGCTCCCGGAGACGGTCACAGCTTGTCT
GTAAGCGGATGCCGGGAGCAGACAAGCCCGTCAGGGCGCGTCAGCGGGTGTTGGCGGGTGTCGGGGCTGG
CTTAACTATGCGGCATCAGAGCAGATTGTACTGAGAGTGCACCATATGCGGTGTGAAATACCGCACAGAT
GCGTAAGGAGAAAATACCGCATCAGGCGCCATTCGCCATTCAGGCTGCGCAACTGTTGGGAAGGGCGATC
GGTGCGGGCCTCTTCGCTATTACGCCAGCTGGCGAAAGGGGGATGTGCTGCAAGGCGATTAAGTTGGGTA
ACGCCAGGGTTTTCCCAGTCACGACGTTGTAAAACGACGGCCAGTGAATTGACGCGTATTGGGATGGAAC
TTGGTCTCTAAGCTCAAGCTTGAGCTTTAGTACCAGTTTTAGTACCAGTTTTAGAACCAGTTTTAGTAGA
TGGTTTAGTAGATGGTTTAGTACCAGCAGCAGTATCTGGTTTAGTAGAAGATTTTGGTGGTTTACCTTCT
TTATCAACAGAACCTTCAATTTTAAAACCAGTTGGCAAAGCTGGAGAAACAGAAGTAAATTCACATTTAG
AATTAACTTTAGCAGTAAAAACACCAGCACCAGAAGTATCAGACAAAATAGTAGTACCAGATGGTGGCAA
CAACATAGCATCAACTTCTCTTTTATTACCATTAGTCAAAGCCAATTTACAAGAAGTTGGAACTGGTTTT
TTAAAAATATCAAAAATACCTGGAACTGGAGTTGGAGCCATTAGAGACCAAGTTCCATCCCAATGGCGCG
CCGAGCTTGGCTCGAGCATGGTCATAGCTGTTTCCTGTGTGAAATTGTTATCCGCTCACAATTCCACACA
ACATACGAGCCGGAAGCATAAAGTGTAAAGCCTGGGGTGCCTAATGAGTGAGCTAACTCACATTAATTGC
GTTGCGCTCACTGCCCGCTTTCCAGTCGGGAAACCTGTCGTGCCAGCTGCATTAATGAATCGGCCAACGC
GCGGGGAGAGGCGGTTTGCGTATTGGGCGCTCTTCCGCTTCCTCGCTCACTGACTCGCTGCGCTCGGTCG
TTCGGCTGCGGCGAGCGGTATCAGCTCACTCAAAGGCGGTAATACGGTTATCCACAGAATCAGGGGATAA
CGCAGGAAAGAACATGTGAGCAAAAGGCCAGCAAAAGGCCAGGAACCGTAAAAAGGCCGCGTTGCTGGCG
TTTTTCCATAGGCTCCGCCCCCCTGACGAGCATCACAAAAATCGACGCTCAAGTCAGAGGTGGCGAAACC
CGACAGGACTATAAAGATACCAGGCGTTTCCCCCTGGAAGCTCCCTCGTGCGCTCTCCTGTTCCGACCCT
GCCGCTTACCGGATACCTGTCCGCCTTTCTCCCTTCGGGAAGCGTGGCGCTTTCTCATAGCTCACGCTGT
AGGTATCTCAGTTCGGTGTAGGTCGTTCGCTCCAAGCTGGGCTGTGTGCACGAACCCCCCGTTCAGCCCG
ACCGCTGCGCCTTATCCGGTAACTATCGTCTTGAGTCCAACCCGGTAAGACACGACTTATCGCCACTGGC
AGCAGCCACTGGTAACAGGATTAGCAGAGCGAGGTATGTAGGCGGTGCTACAGAGTTCTTGAAGTGGTGG
CCTAACTACGGCTACACTAGAAGAACAGTATTTGGTATCTGCGCTCTGCTGAAGCCAGTTACCTTCGGAA
AAAGAGTTGGTAGCTCTTGATCCGGCAAACAAACCACCGCTGGTAGCGGTGGTTTTTTTGTTTGCAAGCA
GCAGATTACGCGCAGAAAAAAAGGATCTCAAGAAGATCCTTTGATCTTTTCTACGGGGTCTGACGCTCAG
TGGAACGAAAACTCACGTTAAGGGATTTTGGTCATGAGATTATCAAAAAGGATCTTCACCTAGATCCTTT
TAAATTAAAAATGAAGTTTTAAATCAATCTAAAGTATATATGAGTAAACTTGGTCTGACAGTTAGAAAAA
CTCATCGAGCATCAAATGAAACTGCAATTTATTCATATCAGGATTATCAATACCATATTTTTGAAAAAGC
CGTTTCTGTAATGAAGGAGAAAACTCACCGAGGCAGTTCCATAGGATGGCAAGATCCTGGTATCGGTCTG
CGATTCCGACTCGTCCAACATCAATACAACCTATTAATTTCCCCTCGTCAAAAATAAGGTTATCAAGTGA
GAAATCACCATGAGTGACGACTGAATCCGGTGAGAATGGCAAAAGTTTATGCATTTCTTTCCAGACTTGT
TCAACAGGCCAGCCATTACGCTCGTCATCAAAATCACTCGCATCAACCAAACCGTTATTCATTCGTGATT
GCGCCTGAGCGAGACGAAATACGCGATCGCTGTTAAAAGGACAATTACAAACAGGAATCGAATGCAACCG
GCGCAGGAACACTGCCAGCGCATCAACAATATTTTCACCTGAATCAGGATATTCTTCTAATACCTGGAAT
GCTGTTTTCCCAGGGATCGCAGTGGTGAGTAACCATGCATCATCAGGAGTACGGATAAAATGCTTGATGG
TCGGAAGAGGCATAAATTCCGTCAGCCAGTTTAGTCTGACCATCTCATCTGTAACATCATTGGCAACGCT
ACCTTTGCCATGTTTCAGAAACAACTCTGGCGCATCGGGCTTCCCATACAATCGATAGATTGTCGCACCT
GATTGCCCGACATTATCGCGAGCCCATTTATACCCATATAAATCAGCATCCATGTTGGAATTTAATCGCG
GCCTAGAGCAAGACGTTTCCCGTTGAATATGGCTCATACTCTTCCTTTTTCAATATTATTGAAGCATTTA
TCAGGGTTATTGTCTCATGAGCGGATACATATTTGAATGTATTTAGAAAAATAAACAAATAGGGGTTCCG
CGCACATTTCCCCGAAAAGTGCCACCTGACGTCTAAGAAACCATTATTATCATGACATTAACCTATAAAA
ATAGGCGTATCACGAGGCCCTTTCGTC
Features (pLannotate 1.2.2; 10 found; start..end, strand, type, name):
    137..236     +  misc_feature   bom (fragment): basis of mobility region from pBR322
    242..399     -  CDS            lacZα (fragment): LacZα fragment of β-galactosidase; lacZ fragment
    885..901     -  protein_bind   lac operator: The lac repressor binds to the lac operator to inhibit transcription in E. coli. This inhibition can be relieved by adding lactose or isopropyl-β-D-thiogalactopyranoside (IPTG). lac repressor encoded by lacI
    909..939     -  promoter       lac promoter: promoter for the E. coli lac operon
    954..975     -  protein_bind   CAP binding site: CAP binding activates transcription in the presence of cAMP. E. coli catabolite activator protein
    988..1080    -  CDS            lacI (fragment): lac repressor; lacI; The lac repressor binds to the lac operator to inhibit transcription in E. coli. This inhibition can be relieved by adding lactose or isopropyl-β-D-thiogalactopyranoside (IPTG).
   1263..1851    -  rep_origin     ori: high-copy-number ColE1/pMB1/pBR322/pUC origin of replication
   2022..2837    -  CDS            KanR: aminoglycoside phosphotransferase; aph(3')-Ia; confers resistance to kanamycin in bacteria or G418 (Geneticin®) in eukaryotes
   2838..2942    -  promoter       AmpR promoter: bla
   3037..35      +  CDS            rop (fragment) (across the origin): Rop protein, which maintains plasmids at low copy number; rop
