[The description below was written by a language model from this plasmid's Addgene catalogue record and pLannotate feature annotations shown in this document.]
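Description:
pUC57-Kan_GY11_00148071 is a small, high-copy bacterial cloning plasmid that serves as a Level 0 module for Golden Gate assembly. It is built on the pUC57-Kan backbone and propagated in E. coli from a ColE1/pUC-type origin of replication. Selection is with kanamycin, conferred by an aminoglycoside phosphotransferase gene (aph(3')-Ia) that is annotated as lying downstream of the bla (AmpR) promoter. Short remnants of the pBR322 bom region, rop and lacI are also detected. These are only fragments carried over from the backbone lineage and are not expected to be functional.

The insert, GY11_00148071, is a sequence from the rice blast fungus Magnaporthe oryzae. According to the associated publication title, it belongs to a clone resource of M. oryzae effectors that share sequence and structural similarity across host-specific lineages. It was placed into the EcoRV site of the backbone's cloning region, and the record does not state whether that site survived cloning. The feature table does not annotate the insert itself. However, the unannotated gap between the lacZα fragment and the lac operator/promoter lies where an insert interrupting lacZα would sit, and the roughly 400 bp difference between the full sequence and the empty backbone is consistent with a small insert there. lacZ is listed as a marker, which reflects the blue/white screening capability of the parental vector.

The plasmid carries no eukaryotic promoter, tag or terminator, so it is a storage and donor clone, not an expression vector. The record does not specify the type IIS enzyme or the overhangs used, nor whether the cloned sequence includes the signal peptide. Its intended use is as a standardised part to be combined with promoters, tags and terminators in higher-level Golden Gate assemblies for functional studies of effectors.
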