Addgene plasmid #121358: pUC57-Kan_GY11_00148071
Purpose: Level 0 Golden-Gate compatible vector
Depositing lab: Sophien Kamoun. Depositing organization: Sainsbury Laboratory, Norwich. Publication: A Clone Resource of Magnaporthe oryzae Effectors That Share Sequence and Structural Similarities Across Host-Specific Lineages. Petit-Houdenot Y, Langner T, Harant A, Win J, Kamoun S. Mol Plant Microbe Interact. 2020 Aug;33(8):1032-1035. doi: 10.1094/MPMI-03-20-0052-A. Epub 2020 Jun 22. PubMed 32460610.
Backbone
  Vector backbone: pUC57-Kan
  Backbone size w/o insert (bp): 2626
  Vector type: Golden Gate
  Selectable markers: lacZ
Growth in bacteria
  Bacterial resistance: Kanamycin, 50 μg/mL
  Growth temperature: 37°C
  Growth strain: DH5alpha
  Copy number: High Copy
Gene/Insert
  Gene/Insert name: GY11_00148071
  Mutation: Magnaporthe oryzae
  Cloning method: Restriction Enzyme; 5′ cloning site EcoRV (unknown if destroyed); 3′ cloning site EcoRV (unknown if destroyed)
  Sequencing primers: 5′ M13Fw; 3′ M13Rv
Terms and licenses: Academic/Nonprofit Terms; Industry Terms: Not Available to Industry
How to cite: pUC57-Kan_GY11_00148071 was a gift from Sophien Kamoun (Addgene plasmid # 121358 ; http://n2t.net/addgene:121358 ; RRID:Addgene_121358)
