>Addgene plasmid #121358 | pUC57-Kan_GY11_00148071 | depositor partial sequence | sequence record 230968 | GY11_00148071
TTGGTCTCTAATGGCTCCAACTCCAGTTCCAGGTATTTTTGATATTTTTAAAAAACCAGTTCCAACTTCT
TGTAAATTGGCTTTGACTAATGGTAATAAAAGAGAAGTTGATGCTATGTTGTTGCCACCATCTGGTACTA
CTATTTTGTCTGATACTTCTGGTGCTGGTGTTTTTACTGCTAAAGTTAATTCTAAATGTGAATTTACTTC
TGTTTCTCCAGCTTTGCCAACTGGTTTTAAAATTGAAGGTTCTGTTGATAAAGAAGGTAAACCACCAAAA
TCTTCTACTAAACCAGATACTGCTGCTGGTACTAAACCATCTACTAAACCATCTACTAAAACTGGTTCTA
AAACTGGTACTAAAACTGGTACTAAAGCTCAAGCTTGAGCTTAGAGACCAA
