>Addgene plasmid #121358 | pUC57-Kan_GY11_00148071 | depositor partial sequence | sequence record 230969 | empty_vector
TCGCGCGTTTCGGTGATGACGGTGAAAACCTCTGACACATGCAGCTCCCGGAGACGGTCACAGCTTGTCT
GTAAGCGGATGCCGGGAGCAGACAAGCCCGTCAGGGCGCGTCAGCGGGTGTTGGCGGGTGTCGGGGCTGG
CTTAACTATGCGGCATCAGAGCAGATTGTACTGAGAGTGCACCATATGCGGTGTGAAATACCGCACAGAT
GCGTAAGGAGAAAATACCGCATCAGGCGCCATTCGCCATTCAGGCTGCGCAACTGTTGGGAAGGGCGATC
GGTGCGGGCCTCTTCGCTATTACGCCAGCTGGCGAAAGGGGGATGTGCTGCAAGGCGATTAAGTTGGGTA
ACGCCAGGGTTTTCCCAGTCACGACGTTGTAAAACGACGGCCAGTGAATTGACGCGTATTGGGATATCCC
AATGGCGCGCCGAGCTTGGCTCGAGCATGGTCATAGCTGTTTCCTGTGTGAAATTGTTATCCGCTCACAA
TTCCACACAACATACGAGCCGGAAGCATAAAGTGTAAAGCCTGGGGTGCCTAATGAGTGAGCTAACTCAC
ATTAATTGCGTTGCGCTCACTGCCCGCTTTCCAGTCGGGAAACCTGTCGTGCCAGCTGCATTAATGAATC
GGCCAACGCGCGGGGAGAGGCGGTTTGCGTATTGGGCGCTCTTCCGCTTCCTCGCTCACTGACTCGCTGC
GCTCGGTCGTTCGGCTGCGGCGAGCGGTATCAGCTCACTCAAAGGCGGTAATACGGTTATCCACAGAATC
AGGGGATAACGCAGGAAAGAACATGTGAGCAAAAGGCCAGCAAAAGGCCAGGAACCGTAAAAAGGCCGCG
TTGCTGGCGTTTTTCCATAGGCTCCGCCCCCCTGACGAGCATCACAAAAATCGACGCTCAAGTCAGAGGT
GGCGAAACCCGACAGGACTATAAAGATACCAGGCGTTTCCCCCTGGAAGCTCCCTCGTGCGCTCTCCTGT
TCCGACCCTGCCGCTTACCGGATACCTGTCCGCCTTTCTCCCTTCGGGAAGCGTGGCGCTTTCTCATAGC
TCACGCTGTAGGTATCTCAGTTCGGTGTAGGTCGTTCGCTCCAAGCTGGGCTGTGTGCACGAACCCCCCG
TTCAGCCCGACCGCTGCGCCTTATCCGGTAACTATCGTCTTGAGTCCAACCCGGTAAGACACGACTTATC
GCCACTGGCAGCAGCCACTGGTAACAGGATTAGCAGAGCGAGGTATGTAGGCGGTGCTACAGAGTTCTTG
AAGTGGTGGCCTAACTACGGCTACACTAGAAGAACAGTATTTGGTATCTGCGCTCTGCTGAAGCCAGTTA
CCTTCGGAAAAAGAGTTGGTAGCTCTTGATCCGGCAAACAAACCACCGCTGGTAGCGGTGGTTTTTTTGT
TTGCAAGCAGCAGATTACGCGCAGAAAAAAAGGATCTCAAGAAGATCCTTTGATCTTTTCTACGGGGTCT
GACGCTCAGTGGAACGAAAACTCACGTTAAGGGATTTTGGTCATGAGATTATCAAAAAGGATCTTCACCT
AGATCCTTTTAAATTAAAAATGAAGTTTTAAATCAATCTAAAGTATATATGAGTAAACTTGGTCTGACAG
TTAGAAAAACTCATCGAGCATCAAATGAAACTGCAATTTATTCATATCAGGATTATCAATACCATATTTT
TGAAAAAGCCGTTTCTGTAATGAAGGAGAAAACTCACCGAGGCAGTTCCATAGGATGGCAAGATCCTGGT
ATCGGTCTGCGATTCCGACTCGTCCAACATCAATACAACCTATTAATTTCCCCTCGTCAAAAATAAGGTT
ATCAAGTGAGAAATCACCATGAGTGACGACTGAATCCGGTGAGAATGGCAAAAGTTTATGCATTTCTTTC
CAGACTTGTTCAACAGGCCAGCCATTACGCTCGTCATCAAAATCACTCGCATCAACCAAACCGTTATTCA
TTCGTGATTGCGCCTGAGCGAGACGAAATACGCGATCGCTGTTAAAAGGACAATTACAAACAGGAATCGA
ATGCAACCGGCGCAGGAACACTGCCAGCGCATCAACAATATTTTCACCTGAATCAGGATATTCTTCTAAT
ACCTGGAATGCTGTTTTCCCAGGGATCGCAGTGGTGAGTAACCATGCATCATCAGGAGTACGGATAAAAT
GCTTGATGGTCGGAAGAGGCATAAATTCCGTCAGCCAGTTTAGTCTGACCATCTCATCTGTAACATCATT
GGCAACGCTACCTTTGCCATGTTTCAGAAACAACTCTGGCGCATCGGGCTTCCCATACAATCGATAGATT
GTCGCACCTGATTGCCCGACATTATCGCGAGCCCATTTATACCCATATAAATCAGCATCCATGTTGGAAT
TTAATCGCGGCCTAGAGCAAGACGTTTCCCGTTGAATATGGCTCATACTCTTCCTTTTTCAATATTATTG
AAGCATTTATCAGGGTTATTGTCTCATGAGCGGATACATATTTGAATGTATTTAGAAAAATAAACAAATA
GGGGTTCCGCGCACATTTCCCCGAAAAGTGCCACCTGACGTCTAAGAAACCATTATTATCATGACATTAA
CCTATAAAAATAGGCGTATCACGAGGCCCTTTCGTC
