>Addgene plasmid #121358 | pUC57-Kan_GY11_00148071 | addgene partial sequence | sequence record 238249 | M13-F20 5'-TGTAAAACGACGGCCAGT-3'
ACTTGGTCTCTAAGCTCAAGCTTGAGCTTTAGTACCAGTTTTAGTACCAGTTTTAGAACCAGTTTTAGTA
GATGGTTTAGTAGATGGTTTAGTACCAGCAGCAGTATCTGGTTTAGTAGAAGATTTTGGTGGTTTACCTT
CTTTATCAACAGAACCTTCAATTTTAAAACCAGTTGGCAAAGCTGGAGAAACAGAAGTAAATTCACATTT
AGAATTAACTTTAGCAGTAAAAACACCAGCACCAGAAGTATCAGACAAAATAGTAGTACCAGATGGTGGC
AACAACATAGCATCAACTTCTCTTTTATTACCATTAGTCAAAGCCAATTTACAAGAAGTTGGAACTGGTT
TTTTAAAAATATCAAAAATACCTGGAACTGGAGTTGGAGCCATTAGAGACCAAGTTCCATCCCAATGGCG
CGCCGAGCTTGGCTCGAGCATGGTCATAGCTGTTTCCTGTGTGAAATTGTTATCCGCTCACAATTCCACA
CAACATACGAGCCGGAAGCATAAAGTGTAAAGCCTGGGGTGCCTAATGAGTGAGCTAACTCACATTAATT
GCGTTGCGCTCACTGCCCGCTTTCCAGTCGGGAAACCTGTCGTGCCAGCTGCATTAATGAATCGGCCAAC
GCGCGGGGAGAGGCGGTTTGCGTATTGGGCGCTCTTCCGCTTCCTCGCTCACTGACTCGCTGCGCTCGGT
CGTTCGGCTGCGGCGAGCGGTATCAGCTCACTCAAAGGCGGTAATACGGTTATCCACAGAATCAGGGGAT
AACGCAGGAAAGAACATGTGAGCAAAAGGCCAGCAAAAGGCCAGGAACCGTAAAAAGGCCGCGTTGCTGG
CGTTTTTCCATAGGCTCCGCCCCCCTGACGAGCATCACAAAAATCGACGCTCAAGTCAGAGGTGGCGAAA
CCCGACAGGACTATAAA
